Addgene plasmid #226198: pCHC004 (∆phaCAB)
Purpose: Electroporation knockout plasmid (pK18sB) to delete the C. necator phaCAB operon, to prevent accumulation of PHB.
Depositing lab: Christopher Johnson. Depositing organization: National Laboratory of the Rockies (NLR). Publication: Improving growth of Cupriavidus necator H16 on formate using adaptive laboratory evolution-informed engineering. Calvey CH, Sanchez I Nogue V, White AM, Kneucker CM, Woodworth SP, Alt HM, Eckert CA, Johnson CW. Metab Eng. 2023 Jan;75:78-90. doi: 10.1016/j.ymben.2022.10.016. Epub 2022 Nov 9. PubMed 36368470.
Backbone
  Vector backbone: pK18sB
  Backbone manufacturer: Gregg Beckham and Christopher Johnson, Addgene plasmid #177838
  Vector type: Synthetic Biology
  Selectable markers: KanR, SacB
Growth in bacteria
  Bacterial resistance: Kanamycin, 50 μg/mL
  Growth temperature: 37°C
  Growth strain: DH5alpha
  Copy number: High Copy
Gene/Insert
  Gene/Insert name: Homology arms for phaCAB
  Species: Cupriavidus necator H16
  Cloning method: Gibson Cloning
Terms and licenses: Academic/Nonprofit Terms; Industry Terms
How to cite: pCHC004 (∆phaCAB) was a gift from Christopher Johnson (Addgene plasmid # 226198 ; http://n2t.net/addgene:226198 ; RRID:Addgene_226198)
