[The description below was written by a language model from this plasmid's Addgene catalogue record and pLannotate feature annotations shown in this document.]
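Description:
pCHC004 (∆phaCAB) is an allelic-exchange knockout plasmid built on the pK18sB backbone and designed to delete the phaCAB operon of Cupriavidus necator H16, which prevents the strain from accumulating the storage polymer polyhydroxybutyrate (PHB). It is delivered to C. necator by electroporation. In E. coli it is maintained at high copy from a ColE1/pMB1/pUC-type origin and selected with kanamycin through the neo (nptII) aminoglycoside phosphotransferase gene. No other origin of replication is annotated. Vectors of this type generally cannot replicate in the target host, so kanamycin-resistant C. necator clones are expected to arise by chromosomal integration rather than episomal maintenance.

The insert, assembled by Gibson cloning, consists of homology arms from the regions flanking phaCAB. In the 4,491 nt sequence it lies between the origin and the kanamycin marker. The automated annotation does not label the arms as such. It reports only two partial protein matches in this interval, to a Pseudomonas aeruginosa purine nucleoside enzyme and a predicted Thiocystis violacea protein. These most likely reflect homologous fragments of neighbouring C. necator genes carried in the arms rather than functional payloads.

Immediately downstream of neo is Bacillus subtilis sacB, encoding levansucrase, which makes cells sensitive to sucrose. The two markers support a standard two-step procedure. A first crossover through one arm integrates the plasmid and is selected on kanamycin. Sucrose counter-selection then enriches for cells that have lost the backbone through a second crossover, giving either wild-type revertants or a markerless phaCAB deletion. The associated work concerns engineering C. necator H16 for improved growth on formate.
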