Features (pLannotate 1.2.2; 5 found; start..end, strand, type, name):
      1..589     +  rep_origin     ori: high-copy-number ColE1/pMB1/pBR322/pUC origin of replication
    576..704     +  CDS            PURNU_PSEAE (fragment): Protein inferred from homology: Swiss-Prot protein existence level 3. Purine nucleoside enzyme that catalyzes the phosphorolysis of adenosine and inosine nucleosides, yielding D-ribose 1-phosphate and the respective free bases, adenine and hypoxanthine. Also catalyzes the phosphorolysis of S-methyl-5'-thioadenosine into adenine and S-methyl- 5-thio-alpha-D-ribose 1-phosphate. Also has adenosine deaminase activity. From Pseudomonas aeruginosa (strain ATCC 15692 / DSM 22644 / CIP 104116 / JCM 14847 / LMG 12228 / 1C / PRS 101 / PAO1).
   1837..2184    +  CDS            YPH4_THIVI (fragment): Protein predicted: Swiss-Prot protein existence level 4. From Thiocystis violacea.
   2237..3028    +  CDS            neo: KKA2_KLEPN - Also known as kan, nptII. Experimental evidence at protein level: Swiss-Prot protein existence level 1. Resistance to kanamycin, neomycin, paromomycin, ribostamycin, butirosin and gentamicin B. From Klebsiella pneumoniae.
   3038..4459    +  CDS            SacB: secreted levansucrase that renders bacterial growth sensitive to sucrose; Bacillus subtilis sacB; negative selection marker
>Addgene plasmid #226198 | pCHC004 (∆phaCAB) | addgene full sequence | sequence record 452539 | Addgene NGS Result
TTGAGATCCTTTTTTTCTGCGCGTAATCTGCTGCTTGCAAACAAAAAAACCACCGCTACCAGCGGTGGTT
TGTTTGCCGGATCAAGAGCTACCAACTCTTTTTCCGAAGGTAACTGGCTTCAGCAGAGCGCAGATACCAA
ATACTGTTCTTCTAGTGTAGCCGTAGTTAGGCCACCACTTCAAGAACTCTGTAGCACCGCCTACATACCT
CGCTCTGCTAATCCTGTTACCAGTGGCTGCTGCCAGTGGCGATAAGTCGTGTCTTACCGGGTTGGACTCA
AGACGATAGTTACCGGATAAGGCGCAGCGGTCGGGCTGAACGGGGGGTTCGTGCACACAGCCCAGCTTGG
AGCGAACGACCTACACCGAACTGAGATACCTACAGCGTGAGCTATGAGAAAGCGCCACGCTTCCCGAAGG
GAGAAAGGCGGACAGGTATCCGGTAAGCGGCAGGGTCGGAACAGGAGAGCGCACGAGGGAGCTTCCAGGG
GGAAACGCCTGGTATCTTTATAGTCCTGTCGGGTTTCGCCACCTCTGACTTGAGCGTCGATTTTTGTGAT
GCTCGTCAGGGGGGCGGAGCCTATGGAAAAACGCCTCACACAGGAAACAGCTATGACATGATTACGAATT
CCGCCGGTCGCTTCTACTCCTATCGGCGCGATGGCGTGACCGGCCGCATGGCCAGCCTGGTCTGGCTGGC
GGACTGAGCCCGCCGCTGCCTCACTCGTCCTTGCCCCTGGCCGCCTGCGCGCGCTCGGCTTCAGCCTTGC
GTCGGCGGCGGCCGGGCGTGCCCATGATGTAGAGCACCAGCGCCACCGGCGCCATGCCATACATCAGGAA
GGTGGCAACGCCTGCCACCACGTTGTGCTCGGTGATCGCCATCATCAGCGCCACGTAGAGCCAGCCAATG
GCCACGATGTACATCAAAAATTCATCCTTCTCGCCTATGCTCTGGGGCCTCGGCAGATGCGAGCGCTGCA
TACCGTCCGGTAGGTCGGGAAGCGTGCAGTGCCGAGGCGGATTCCCGCATTGACAGCGCGTGCGTTGCAA
GGCAACAATGGACTCAAATGTCTCGGAATCGCTGACGATTCCCAGGTTTCTCCGGCAAGCATAGCGCATG
GCGTCTCCATGCGAGAATGTCGCGCTTGCCGGATAAAAGGGGAGCCGCTATCGGAATGGACGCAAGCCAC
GGCCGCAGCAGGTGCGGTCGAGGGCTTCCAGCCAGTTCCAGGGCAGATGTGCCGGCAGACCCTCCCGCTT
TGGGGGAGGCGCAAGCCGGGTCCATTCGGATAGCATCTCCCCATGCAAAGTGCCGGCCAGGGCAATGCCC
GGAGCCGGTTCGAATAGTGACGGCAGAGAGACAATCAAATCGTTTAAACCCTGCCGGCCTGGTTCAACCA
GTCGGCAGCCGGCGCTGGCGCCCGCGTATTGCGGTGCAGCCAGCGCGGCGCACAAGGCGGCGGGCGTTTC
GTTTCGCCGCCCGTTTCGCGGGCCGTCAAGGCCCGCGAATCGTTTCTGCCCGCGCGGCATTCCTCGCTTT
TTGCGCCAATTCACCGGGTTTTCCTTAAGCCCCGTCGCTTTTCTTAGTGCCTTGTTGGGCATAGAATCAG
GGCAGCGGCGCAGCCAGCACCATGTTCGTGCAGCGCGGCCCTCGCGGGGGCGAGGCTGCAGGCCGCCACG
CGCAGCCATGCGCGAACGGGCCACCAGATGGCCGGCACGACAACAAGCAGATGGCGCGGGCGATACCGAT
TTGCGCACTGCACCCCATGCGGTGCAGCAGCGCGCAAACAGCGATGACACAAGGACAGAGCACCGATGGC
CACGACCAAAAAAGGCGCAGAGCGACTGATCAAAAAGTATCCGAACCGTAGGCTCTACGACACCCAGACC
AGCACCTACATCACCCTGGCCGACGTCAAGCAGCTGGTCATGGATTCAGAAGAATTCAAGGTCGTCGACG
CCAAGTCTGGTGACGAACTGACCCGCAGCATCTTGCTGCAGATCATCCTGGAAGAAGAAACGGGCGGCGT
GCCGATGTTCTCCAGCGCGATGCTGTCGCAGATCATCCGCTTCTACGGCCATGCCATGCAGGGCATGATG
GGCACCTACCTGGAAAAGAACATCCAGGCAAGCTTGGCACTGGCCGTCGTTTTACAACGTCGTGACCGGA
ATTGCCAGCTGGGGCGCCCTCTGGTAAGGTTGGGAAGCCCTGCAAACAGGATGAGGATCGTTTCGCATGA
TTGAACAAGATGGATTGCACGCAGGTTCTCCGGCCGCTTGGGTGGAGAGGCTATTCGGCTATGACTGGGC
ACAACAGACAATCGGCTGCTCTGATGCCGCCGTGTTCCGGCTGTCAGCGCAGGGGCGCCCGGTTCTTTTT
GTCAAGACCGACCTGTCCGGTGCCCTGAATGAACTCCAAGACGAGGCAGCGCGGCTATCGTGGCTGGCCA
CGACGGGCGTTCCTTGCGCAGCTGTGCTCGACGTTGTCACTGAAGCGGGAAGGGACTGGCTGCTATTGGG
CGAAGTGCCGGGGCAGGATCTCCTGTCATCTCACCTTGCTCCTGCCGAGAAAGTATCCATCATGGCTGAT
GCAATGCGGCGGCTGCATACGCTTGATCCGGCTACCTGCCCATTCGACCACCAAGCGAAACATCGCATCG
AGCGAGCACGTACTCGGATGGAAGCCGGTCTTGTCGATCAGGATGATCTGGACGAAGAGCATCAGGGGCT
CGCGCCAGCCGAACTGTTCGCCAGGCTCAAGGCGCGGATGCCCGACGGCGAGGATCTCGTCGTGACCCAT
GGCGATGCCTGCTTGCCGAATATCATGGTGGAAAATGGCCGCTTTTCTGGATTCATCGACTGTGGCCGGC
TGGGTGTGGCGGACCGCTATCAGGACATAGCGTTGGCTACCCGTGATATTGCTGAAGAGCTTGGCGGCGA
ATGGGCTGACCGCTTCCTCGTGCTTTACGGTATCGCCGCTCCCGATTCGCAGCGCATCGCCTTCTATCGC
CTTCTTGACGAGTTCTTCTGAGCGACGATGAACATCAAAAAGTTTGCAAAACAAGCAACAGTATTAACCT
TTACTACCGCACTGCTGGCAGGAGGCGCAACTCAAGCGTTTGCGAAAGAAACGAACCAAAAGCCATATAA
GGAAACATACGGCATTTCCCATATTACACGCCATGATATGCTGCAAATCCCTGAACAGCAAAAAAATGAA
AAATATCAAGTTTCTGAATTTGATTCGTCCACAATTAAAAATATCTCTTCTGCAAAAGGCCTGGACGTTT
GGGACAGCTGGCCATTACAAAACGCTGACGGCACTGTCGCAAACTATCACGGCTACCACATCGTCTTTGC
ATTAGCCGGAGATCCTAAAAATGCGGATGACACATCGATTTACATGTTCTATCAAAAAGTCGGCGAAACT
TCTATTGACAGCTGGAAAAACGCTGGCCGCGTCTTTAAAGACAGCGACAAATTCGATGCAAATGATTCTA
TCCTAAAAGACCAAACACAAGAATGGTCAGGTTCAGCCACATTTACATCTGACGGAAAAATCCGTTTATT
CTACACTGATTTCTCCGGTAAACATTACGGCAAACAAACACTGACAACTGCACAAGTTAACGTATCAGCA
TCAGACAGCTCTTTGAACATCAACGGTGTAGAGGATTATAAATCAATCTTTGACGGTGACGGAAAAACGT
ATCAAAATGTACAGCAGTTCATCGATGAAGGCAACTACAGCTCAGGCGACAACCATACGCTGAGAGATCC
TCACTACGTAGAAGATAAAGGCCACAAATACTTAGTATTTGAAGCAAACACTGGAACTGAAGATGGCTAC
CAAGGCGAAGAATCTTTATTTAACAAAGCATACTATGGCAAAAGCACATCATTCTTCCGTCAAGAAAGTC
AAAAACTTCTGCAAAGCGATAAAAAACGCACGGCTGAGTTAGCAAACGGCGCTCTCGGTATGATTGAGCT
AAACGATGATTACACACTGAAAAAAGTGATGAAACCGCTGATTGCATCTAACACAGTAACAGATGAAATT
GAACGCGCGAACGTCTTTAAAATGAACGGCAAATGGTACCTGTTCACTGACTCCCGCGGATCAAAAATGA
CGATTGACGGCATTACGTCTAACGATATTTACATGCTTGGTTATGTTTCTAATTCTTTAACTGGCCCATA
CAAGCCGCTGAACAAAACTGGCCTTGTGTTAAAAATGGATCTTGATCCTAACGATGTAACCTTTACTTAC
TCACACTTCGCTGTACCTCAAGCGAAAGGAAACAATGTCGTGATTACAAGCTATATGACAAACAGAGGAT
TCTACGCAGACAAACAATCAACGTTTGCGCCGAGCTTCCTGCTGAACATCAAAGGCAAGAAAACATCTGT
TGTCAAAGACAGCATCCTTGAACAAGGACAATTAACAGTTAACAAATAATCAGACCCCGTAGAAAAGATC
AAAGGATCTTC
